Addgene plasmid #163822: XLone-SOX18
Purpose: expresses human SOX18 upon doxycycline treatment
Depositing lab: Xiaojun Lian. Depositing organization: Pennsylvania State University. Publication: Direct programming of human pluripotent stem cells into endothelial progenitors with SOX17 and FGF2. Ream MW, Randolph LN, Jiang Y, Chang Y, Bao X, Lian XL. Stem Cell Reports. 2024 Mar 5:S2213-6711(24)00044-4. doi: 10.1016/j.stemcr.2024.02.006. PubMed 38518781.
Backbone
  Vector backbone: XLone-GFP
  Vector type: Mammalian Expression
  Selectable markers: Blasticidin
Growth in bacteria
  Bacterial resistance: Ampicillin, 100 μg/mL
  Growth temperature: 37°C
  Growth strain: NEB Stable
  Copy number: High Copy
Gene/Insert
  Gene/Insert name: SOX18
  Species: H. sapiens (human)
  Entrez Gene: SOX18 (a.k.a. HLTRS, HLTS)
  Promoter: TRE3G
  Cloning method: Restriction Enzyme; 5′ cloning site Kpn1 (not destroyed); 3′ cloning site Spe1 (not destroyed)
  Sequencing primers: 5′ M13 FWD; 3′ M13 REV
Terms and licenses: Academic/Nonprofit Terms; Industry Terms: Not Available to Industry
How to cite: XLone-SOX18 was a gift from Xiaojun Lian (Addgene plasmid # 163822 ; http://n2t.net/addgene:163822 ; RRID:Addgene_163822)
