[The description below was written by a language model from this plasmid's Addgene catalogue record and pLannotate feature annotations shown in this document.]
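Description:
XLone-SOX18 is a mammalian expression plasmid for doxycycline-inducible expression of human SOX18, built by replacing the reporter of the XLone-GFP backbone with the SOX18 coding sequence between retained KpnI and SpeI sites. It is an all-in-one Tet-On design, with both the inducible cassette and the transactivator on a single 6.8 kb plasmid. In bacteria it is maintained through a high-copy ColE1/pUC-type origin and selected with ampicillin via the β-lactamase gene. Remnants of a standard cloning vector (lac promoter/operator, CAP site, and lacZα, lacI, rop and bom fragments) are also annotated but have no evident role in the mammalian function.

The annotated features show two divergently oriented mammalian transcription units. In one direction, a TRE3GS promoter, a third-generation Tet-responsive promoter modified to remove binding sites for endogenous transcription factors, drives the full-length SOX18 open reading frame, with an SV40 polyadenylation signal annotated downstream. In the other direction, the EF-1α core promoter constitutively drives a reverse tetracycline transactivator (annotated as an rtTA3 fragment with VP16-derived minimal activation domains), followed by the blasticidin S deaminase gene and a second SV40 poly(A) signal. The element linking the transactivator and the resistance gene is not annotated. Blasticidin therefore selects cells carrying the construct, and adding doxycycline allows the transactivator to bind the TRE promoter and switch on SOX18, a SOX-family transcriptional activator involved in cardiovascular development, lymphangiogenesis and angiogenesis. No transposon or other integration elements are annotated. The associated publication concerns direct programming of human pluripotent stem cells into endothelial progenitors, consistent with use of this plasmid to test inducible transcription factor expression in that setting.
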