Features (pLannotate 1.2.2; 19 found; start..end, strand, type, name):
    373..1524    +  CDS            SOX18 (sequence withheld): SOX18_HUMAN - Experimental evidence at protein level: Swiss-Prot protein existence level 1. Transcriptional activator that binds to the consensus sequence 5'-AACAAAG-3' in the promoter of target genes and plays an essential role in embryonic cardiovascular development and lymphangiogenesis. Activates transcription of PROX1 and other genes coding for lymphatic endothelial markers. Plays an essential role in triggering the differentiation of lymph vessels, but is not required for the maintenance of differentiated lymphatic endothelial cells. Plays an important role in postnatal angiogenesis, whe
   1708..1842    -  polyA_signal   SV40 poly(A) signal: SV40 polyadenylation signal
   2159..2316    +  CDS            lacZα (fragment): LacZα fragment of β-galactosidase; lacZ fragment
   2322..2421    -  misc_feature   bom (fragment): basis of mobility region from pBR322
   2523..2558    -  CDS            rop (fragment): Rop protein, which maintains plasmids at low copy number; rop
   2653..2757    +  promoter       AmpR promoter: bla
   2758..3618    +  CDS            AmpR: β-lactamase; bla; confers resistance to ampicillin, carbenicillin, and related antibiotics
   3789..4377    +  rep_origin     ori: high-copy-number ColE1/pMB1/pBR322/pUC origin of replication
   4560..4652    +  CDS            lacI (fragment): lac repressor; lacI; The lac repressor binds to the lac operator to inhibit transcription in E. coli. This inhibition can be relieved by adding lactose or isopropyl-β-D-thiogalactopyranoside (IPTG).
   4665..4686    +  protein_bind   CAP binding site: CAP binding activates transcription in the presence of cAMP. E. coli catabolite activator protein
   4701..4731    +  promoter       lac promoter: promoter for the E. coli lac operon
   4739..4755    +  protein_bind   lac operator: The lac repressor binds to the lac operator to inhibit transcription in E. coli. This inhibition can be relieved by adding lactose or isopropyl-β-D-thiogalactopyranoside (IPTG). lac repressor encoded by lacI
   5043..5124    -  polyA_signal   SV40 poly(A) signal: SV40 polyadenylation signal
   5147..5230    -  CDS            large T antigen (fragment): large T antigen from SV40 (simian virus 40)
   5241..5639    -  CDS            BSD: blasticidin S deaminase; Aspergillus terreus BSD; confers resistance to blasticidin
   5712..5822    -  CDS            VP48: 3 tandem repeats of the minimal activation domain of herpes simplex virus VP16 (Cheng et al., 2013)
   5752..6449    -  CDS            rtTA3 (fragment): reverse tetracycline transactivator 3 activates expression from Tet-responsive promoters in the presence of doxycycline
   6502..6713    -  promoter       EF-1α core promoter: core promoter for human elongation factor EF-1α
   6755..360     +  promoter       TRE3GS promoter (across the origin): 3rd-generation Tet-responsive promoter that can be activated by binding of Tet-On® 3G, modified to eliminate binding sites for endogenous mammalian transcription factors
>Addgene plasmid #163822 | XLone-SOX18 | addgene full sequence | sequence record 320848 | Addgene NGS Result
TCCCTATCAGTGATAGAGAACGTATGAAGAGTTTACTCCCTATCAGTGATAGAGAACGTATGCAGACTTT
ACTCCCTATCAGTGATAGAGAACGTATAAGGAGTTTACTCCCTATCAGTGATAGAGAACGTATGACCAGT
TTACTCCCTATCAGTGATAGAGAACGTATCTACAGTTTACTCCCTATCAGTGATAGAGAACGTATATCCA
GTTTACTCCCTATCAGTGATAGAGAACGTATAAGCTTTGCTTATGTAAACCAGGGCGCCTATAAAAGAGT
GCTGATTTTTTGAGTAAACTTCAATTCCACAACACTTTTGTCTTATACCAACTTTCCGTACCACTTCCTA
CCCTCGTAAAGGTACCGCCACC
[1152 nt withheld, positions 373-1524]
TAGACTAGTAGACCACCTCCCCTGCGAGCTAAGCTGGACAGCCAATGACGGGTAAGAGAGTGACATTTTT
CACTAACCTAAGACAGGAGGGCCGTCAGAGCTACTGCCTAATCCAAAGACGGGTAAAAGTGATAAAAATG
TATCACTCCAACCTAAGACAGGCGCAGCTTCCGAGGGATTTGAGATCCAGACATGATAAGATACATTGAT
GAGTTTGGACAAACCAAAACTAGAATGCAGTGAAAAAAATGCCTTATTTGTGAAATTTGTGATGCTATTG
CCTTATTTGTAACCATTATAAGCTGCAATAAACAAGTTTGATATCTATAACAAGAAAATATATATATAAT
AAGTTATCACGTAAGTAGAACATGAAATAACAATATAATTATCGTATGAGTTAAATCTTAAAAGTCACGT
AAAAGATAATCATGCGTCATTTTGACTCACGCGGTCGTTATAGTTCAAAATCAGTGACACTTACCGCATT
GACAAGCACGCCTCACGGGAGCTCCAAGCGGCGACTGAGATGTCCTAAATGCACAGCGACGGATTCGCGC
TATTTAGAAAGAGAGAGCAATATTTCAAGAATGCATGCGTCAATTTTACGCAGACTATCTTTCTAGGGTT
AAGAATTCACTGGCCGTCGTTTTACAACGTCGTGACTGGGAAAACCCTGGCGTTACCCAACTTAATCGCC
TTGCAGCACATCCCCCTTTCGCCAGCTGGCGTAATAGCGAAGAGGCCCGCACCGATCGCCCTTCCCAACA
GTTGCGCAGCCTGAATGGCGAATGGCGCCTGATGCGGTATTTTCTCCTTACGCATCTGTGCGGTATTTCA
CACCGCATATGGTGCACTCTCAGTACAATCTGCTCTGATGCCGCATAGTTAAGCCAGCCCCGACACCCGC
CAACACCCGCTGACGCGCCCTGACGGGCTTGTCTGCTCCCGGCATCCGCTTACAGACAAGCTGTGACCGT
CTCCGGGAGCTGCATGTGTCAGAGGTTTTCACCGTCATCACCGAAACGCGCGAGACGAAAGGGCCTCGTG
ATACGCCTATTTTTATAGGTTAATGTCATGATAATAATGGTTTCTTAGACGTCAGGTGGCACTTTTCGGG
GAAATGTGCGCGGAACCCCTATTTGTTTATTTTTCTAAATACATTCAAATATGTATCCGCTCATGAGACA
ATAACCCTGATAAATGCTTCAATAATATTGAAAAAGGAAGAGTATGAGTATTCAACATTTCCGTGTCGCC
CTTATTCCCTTTTTTGCGGCATTTTGCCTTCCTGTTTTTGCTCACCCAGAAACGCTGGTGAAAGTAAAAG
ATGCTGAAGATCAGTTGGGTGCACGAGTGGGTTACATCGAACTGGATCTCAACAGCGGTAAGATCCTTGA
GAGTTTTCGCCCCGAAGAACGTTTTCCAATGATGAGCACTTTTAAAGTTCTGCTATGTGGCGCGGTATTA
TCCCGTATTGACGCCGGGCAAGAGCAACTCGGTCGCCGCATACACTATTCTCAGAATGACTTGGTTGAGT
ACTCACCAGTCACAGAAAAGCATCTTACGGATGGCATGACAGTAAGAGAATTATGCAGTGCTGCCATAAC
CATGAGTGATAACACTGCGGCCAACTTACTTCTGACAACGATCGGAGGACCGAAGGAGCTAACCGCTTTT
TTGCACAACATGGGGGATCATGTAACTCGCCTTGATCGTTGGGAACCGGAGCTGAATGAAGCCATACCAA
ACGACGAGCGTGACACCACGATGCCTGTAGCAATGGCAACAACGTTGCGCAAACTATTAACTGGCGAACT
ACTTACTCTAGCTTCCCGGCAACAATTAATAGACTGGATGGAGGCGGATAAAGTTGCAGGACCACTTCTG
CGCTCGGCCCTTCCGGCTGGCTGGTTTATTGCTGATAAATCTGGAGCCGGTGAGCGTGGGTCTCGCGGTA
TCATTGCAGCACTGGGGCCAGATGGTAAGCCCTCCCGTATCGTAGTTATCTACACGACGGGGAGTCAGGC
AACTATGGATGAACGAAATAGACAGATCGCTGAGATAGGTGCCTCACTGATTAAGCATTGGTAACTGTCA
GACCAAGTTTACTCATATATACTTTAGATTGATTTAAAACTTCATTTTTAATTTAAAAGGATCTAGGTGA
AGATCCTTTTTGATAATCTCATGACCAAAATCCCTTAACGTGAGTTTTCGTTCCACTGAGCGTCAGACCC
CGTAGAAAAGATCAAAGGATCTTCTTGAGATCCTTTTTTTCTGCGCGTAATCTGCTGCTTGCAAACAAAA
AAACCACCGCTACCAGCGGTGGTTTGTTTGCCGGATCAAGAGCTACCAACTCTTTTTCCGAAGGTAACTG
GCTTCAGCAGAGCGCAGATACCAAATACTGTTCTTCTAGTGTAGCCGTAGTTAGGCCACCACTTCAAGAA
CTCTGTAGCACCGCCTACATACCTCGCTCTGCTAATCCTGTTACCAGTGGCTGCTGCCAGTGGCGATAAG
TCGTGTCTTACCGGGTTGGACTCAAGACGATAGTTACCGGATAAGGCGCAGCGGTCGGGCTGAACGGGGG
GTTCGTGCACACAGCCCAGCTTGGAGCGAACGACCTACACCGAACTGAGATACCTACAGCGTGAGCTATG
AGAAAGCGCCACGCTTCCCGAAGGGAGAAAGGCGGACAGGTATCCGGTAAGCGGCAGGGTCGGAACAGGA
GAGCGCACGAGGGAGCTTCCAGGGGGAAACGCCTGGTATCTTTATAGTCCTGTCGGGTTTCGCCACCTCT
GACTTGAGCGTCGATTTTTGTGATGCTCGTCAGGGGGGCGGAGCCTATGGAAAAACGCCAGCAACGCGGC
CTTTTTACGGTTCCTGGCCTTTTGCTGGCCTTTTGCTCACATGTTCTTTCCTGCGTTATCCCCTGATTCT
GTGGATAACCGTATTACCGCCTTTGAGTGAGCTGATACCGCTCGCCGCAGCCGAACGACCGAGCGCAGCG
AGTCAGTGAGCGAGGAAGCGGAAGAGCGCCCAATACGCAAACCGCCTCTCCCCGCGCGTTGGCCGATTCA
TTAATGCAGCTGGCACGACAGGTTTCCCGACTGGAAAGCGGGCAGTGAGCGCAACGCAATTAATGTGAGT
TAGCTCACTCATTAGGCACCCCAGGCTTTACACTTTATGCTTCCGGCTCGTATGTTGTGTGGAATTGTGA
GCGGATAACAATTTCACACAGGAAACAGCTATGACCATGATTACGCCAAGGTCGACTTAACCCTAGAAAG
ATAATCATATTGTGACGTACGTTAAAGATAATCATGCGTAAAATTGACGCATGTGTTTTATCGGTCTGTA
TATCGAGGTTTATTTATTAATTTGAATAGATATTAAGTTTTATTATATTTACACTTACATACTAATAATA
AATTCAACAAACAATTTATTTATGTTTATTTATTTATTAAAAAAAAACAAAAACTCAAAATTTCTTCTAT
AAAGTAACAAAACTTTTAGCAGTGAAAAAAATGCTTTATTTGTGAAATTTGTGATGCTATTGCTTTATTT
GTAACCATTATAAGCTGCAATAAACAAGTTAACAACAACAATTGCATTCATTTTATGTTTCAGGTTCAGG
GGGAGGTGTGGGAGGTTTTTTAAAGCAAGTAAAACCTCTACAAATGTGGTATGGCTGATTATGATCCTCT
GGAGATTTAGCCCTCCCACACATAACCAGAGGGCAGCAATTCACGAATCCCAACTGCCGTCGGCTGTCCA
TCACTGTCCTTCACTATGGCTTTGATCCCAGGATGCAGATCGAGAAGCACCTGTCGGCACCGTCCGCAGG
GGCTCAAGATGCCCCTGTTCTCATTTCCGATCGCGACGATACAAGTCAGGTTGCCAGCTGCCGCAGCAGC
AGCAGTGCCCAGCACCACGAGTTCTGCACAAGGTCCCCCAGTAAAATGATATACATTGACACCAGTGAAG
ATGCGGCCGTCGCTAGAGAGAGCTGCGCTGGCGACGCTGTAGTCTTCAGAGATGGGGATGCTGTTGATTG
TAGCCGTTGCTCTTTCAATGAGGGTGGATTCTTCTTGAGACAAAGGCTTGGCCATGGGGCCGGGGTTCTC
CTCCACGTCGCCGGCCTGCTTCAGCAGGCTGAAGTTGGTGGCGCCGCTGCCCCCGGGGAGCATGTCAAGG
TCAAAATCGTCAAGAGCGTCAGCAGGCAGCATATCAAGGTCAAAGTCGTCAAGGGCATCGGCTGGGAGCA
TGTCTAAGTCAAAATCGTCAAGGGCGTCGGTCGGCCCGCCGCTTTCGCACTTTAGCTGTTTCTCCAGGCC
ACATATGATTAGTTCCAGGCCGAAAAGGAAGGCAGGTTCGGCTCCCTGCCGGTCGAACAGCTCAATTGCT
TGTTTCAGAAGTGGGGGCATAGAATCGGTGGTAGGTGTCTCTCTTTCCTCTTTTGCTACTTGATGCTCCT
GTTCCTCCAATACGCAGCCCAGTGTAAAGTGGCCCACGGCGGACAGAGCGTACAGTGCGTTCTCCAGGGA
GAAGCCTTGCTGACACAGGAACGCGAGCTGATTTTCCAGGGTTTCGTACTGTTTCTCTGTTGGGCGGGTG
CCGAGATGCACTTTAGCCCCGTCGCGATGTGAGAGGAGAGCACAGCGGTATGACTTGGCGTTGTTCCGCA
GAAAGTCTTGCCATGACTCGCCTTCCAGGGGGCAGGAGTGGGTATGATGCCTGTCCAGCATCTCGATTGG
CAGGGCATCGAGCAGGGCCCGCTTGTTCTTCACGTGCCAGTACAGGGTAGGCTGCTCAACTCCCAGCTTT
TGAGCGAGTTTCCTTGTCGTCAGGCCTTCGATACCGACTCCATTGAGTAATTCCAGAGCAGAGTTTATGA
CTTTGCTCTTGTCCAGTCTAGACATCTTATCGTCATCGTCTTTGTAATCCATGGTGGCGGATCCCGCGTC
ACGACACCTGTGTTCTGGCGGCAAACCCGTTGCGAAAAAGAACGTTCACGGCGACTACTGCACTTATATA
CGGTTCTCCCCCACCCTCGGGAAAAAGGCGGAGCCAGTACACGACATCACTTTCCCAGTTTACCCCGCGC
CACCTTCTCTAGGCACCGGTTCAATTGCCGACCCCTCCCCCCAACTTCTCGGGGACTGTGGGCGATGTGC
GCTCTGCCCACTGACGGGCACCGGAGCCACTCGAGTGGAATTATCACCTCGAGTTTAC
